Addgene plasmid #62904: pBS-KS-attB2-SA(2)-T2A-Gal4DBD-Hsp70
Purpose: Creating Gal4DBD hemidrivers from MiMIC lines with inserts into coding introns in Phase 2
Depositing lab: Benjamin White. Depositing organization: National Institute of Mental Health (NIMH). Publication: Plug-and-play genetic access to drosophila cell types using exchangeable exon cassettes. Diao F, Ironfield H, Luan H, Diao F, Shropshire WC, Ewer J, Marr E, Potter CJ, Landgraf M, White BH. Cell Rep. 2015 Mar 3;10(8):1410-21. doi: 10.1016/j.celrep.2015.01.059. Epub 2015 Feb 26. PubMed 25732830.
Backbone
  Vector backbone: pBS-KS-attB1-2-PT-SA-SD-2
  Backbone manufacturer: Hugo Bellen
  Backbone size w/o insert (bp): 3394
  Total vector size (bp): 4340
Growth in bacteria
  Bacterial resistance: Ampicillin, 100 μg/mL
  Growth temperature: 37°C
  Growth strain: DH5alpha
  Copy number: High Copy
Gene/Insert
  Gene/Insert name: T2A-Gal4DBD-Hsp70
  Insert size (bp): 940
Terms and licenses: Academic/Nonprofit Terms; Industry Terms: Not Available to Industry
Depositor comments: Reference: Venken KJT, et al, 2011, MiMIC: a highly versatile transposon insertion resource for engineering Drosophila melanogaster genes. Nature Method: 8:737-744.
How to cite: pBS-KS-attB2-SA(2)-T2A-Gal4DBD-Hsp70 was a gift from Benjamin White (Addgene plasmid # 62904 ; http://n2t.net/addgene:62904 ; RRID:Addgene_62904)
