[The description below was written by a language model from this plasmid's Addgene catalogue record and pLannotate feature annotations shown in this document.]
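Description:
pBS-KS-attB2-SA(2)-T2A-Gal4DBD-Hsp70 is a 4,340 bp pBluescript KS-based donor plasmid for recombinase-mediated cassette exchange in Drosophila. It derives from the pBS-KS-attB1-2-PT-SA-SD-2 MiMIC exchange vector. In E. coli it is maintained at high copy from a ColE1/pUC-type origin and selected with ampicillin through the β-lactamase gene. The usual Bluescript elements are also present: an f1 origin, lacZα and lac promoter/operator remnants, and T7 and T3 promoters flanking the cloning region.

The payload lies between two φC31 attB sites in inverted orientation. This arrangement lets φC31 integrase swap the cassette into the paired attP sites of a MiMIC transposon insertion already in the fly genome. As the name indicates, the cassette consists of a splice acceptor in reading phase 2, a T2A peptide sequence, the Gal4 DNA-binding domain and an Hsp70 terminator; the insert is listed as about 940 bp. The splice acceptor, T2A and Hsp70 segments are not annotated in the feature table. The table does mark a yeast GAL4 fragment, preceded by a short region scored as a rat TEF fragment. That match may reflect a leucine-zipper heterodimerisation module of the kind used in split-Gal4 systems, but the record does not say so.

When the cassette is placed in a coding intron of matching phase and orientation, the splice acceptor captures the host gene's transcript. T2A then releases Gal4DBD as a separate polypeptide, so it is expressed in the native pattern of that gene. The resulting line is a Gal4DBD hemidriver, which is typically combined with a complementary activation-domain hemidriver for intersectional targeting of cell types.
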