Features (pLannotate 1.2.2; 15 found; start..end, strand, type, name):
    254..842     -  rep_origin     ori: high-copy-number ColE1/pMB1/pBR322/pUC origin of replication
   1013..1873    -  CDS            AmpR: β-lactamase; bla; confers resistance to ampicillin, carbenicillin, and related antibiotics
   1874..1978    -  promoter       AmpR promoter: bla
   2031..2459    -  rep_origin     f1 ori (sequence partly withheld): f1 bacteriophage origin of replication; arrow indicates direction of (+) strand synthesis
   2464..2619    -  CDS            lacZα (fragment): LacZα fragment of β-galactosidase; lacZ fragment
   2627..2645    +  promoter       T7 promoter: promoter for bacteriophage T7 RNA polymerase
   2681..2750    +  protein_bind   attB: attB site for the φC31 integrase (Groth et al., 2000) phage φC31 integrase
   2981..3103    +  CDS            Tef (fragment): TEF_RAT - Experimental evidence at protein level: Swiss-Prot protein existence level 1. Transcription factor that binds to and transactivates the TSHB promoter. Binds to a minimal DNA-binding sequence 5'- [TC][AG][AG]TTA[TC][AG]-3'. From Rattus norvegicus (Rat).
   3158..3652    +  CDS            GAL4 (fragment): GAL4_YEAST - Experimental evidence at protein level: Swiss-Prot protein existence level 1. This protein is a positive regulator for the gene expression of the galactose-induced genes such as GAL1, GAL2, GAL7, GAL10, and MEL1 which code for the enzymes used to convert galactose to glucose. It recognizes a 17 base pair sequence in (5'-CGGRNNRCYNYNCNCCG-3') the upstream activating sequence (UAS-G) of these genes. From Saccharomyces cerevisiae (strain ATCC 204508 / S288c) (Baker's yeast).
   4044..4113    -  protein_bind   attB: attB site for the φC31 integrase (Groth et al., 2000) phage φC31 integrase
   4153..4171    -  promoter       T3 promoter: promoter for bacteriophage T3 RNA polymerase
   4216..4232    -  protein_bind   lac operator: The lac repressor binds to the lac operator to inhibit transcription in E. coli. This inhibition can be relieved by adding lactose or isopropyl-β-D-thiogalactopyranoside (IPTG). lac repressor encoded by lacI
   4240..4270    -  promoter       lac promoter: promoter for the E. coli lac operon
   4285..4306    -  protein_bind   CAP binding site: CAP binding activates transcription in the presence of cAMP. E. coli catabolite activator protein
   4319..71      -  CDS            lacI (fragment) (across the origin): lac repressor; lacI; The lac repressor binds to the lac operator to inhibit transcription in E. coli. This inhibition can be relieved by adding lactose or isopropyl-β-D-thiogalactopyranoside (IPTG).
>Addgene plasmid #62904 | pBS-KS-attB2-SA(2)-T2A-Gal4DBD-Hsp70 | depositor full sequence | sequence record 104033 | pBS-KS-attB2-SA(2)-T2A-Gal4DBD-Hsp70 sequence 4340 bps
GAAACCTGTCGTGCCAGCTGCATTAATGAATCGGCCAACGCGCGGGGAGAGGCGGTTTGCGTATTGGGCG
CTCTTCCGCTTCCTCGCTCACTGACTCGCTGCGCTCGGTCGTTCGGCTGCGGCGAGCGGTATCAGCTCAC
TCAAAGGCGGTAATACGGTTATCCACAGAATCAGGGGATAACGCAGGAAAGAACATGTGAGCAAAAGGCC
AGCAAAAGGCCAGGAACCGTAAAAAGGCCGCGTTGCTGGCGTTTTTCCATAGGCTCCGCCCCCCTGACGA
GCATCACAAAAATCGACGCTCAAGTCAGAGGTGGCGAAACCCGACAGGACTATAAAGATACCAGGCGTTT
CCCCCTGGAAGCTCCCTCGTGCGCTCTCCTGTTCCGACCCTGCCGCTTACCGGATACCTGTCCGCCTTTC
TCCCTTCGGGAAGCGTGGCGCTTTCTCATAGCTCACGCTGTAGGTATCTCAGTTCGGTGTAGGTCGTTCG
CTCCAAGCTGGGCTGTGTGCACGAACCCCCCGTTCAGCCCGACCGCTGCGCCTTATCCGGTAACTATCGT
CTTGAGTCCAACCCGGTAAGACACGACTTATCGCCACTGGCAGCAGCCACTGGTAACAGGATTAGCAGAG
CGAGGTATGTAGGCGGTGCTACAGAGTTCTTGAAGTGGTGGCCTAACTACGGCTACACTAGAAGGACAGT
ATTTGGTATCTGCGCTCTGCTGAAGCCAGTTACCTTCGGAAAAAGAGTTGGTAGCTCTTGATCCGGCAAA
CAAACCACCGCTGGTAGCGGTGGTTTTTTTGTTTGCAAGCAGCAGATTACGCGCAGAAAAAAAGGATCTC
AAGAAGATCCTTTGATCTTTTCTACGGGGTCTGACGCTCAGTGGAACGAAAACTCACGTTAAGGGATTTT
GGTCATGAGATTATCAAAAAGGATCTTCACCTAGATCCTTTTAAATTAAAAATGAAGTTTTAAATCAATC
TAAAGTATATATGAGTAAACTTGGTCTGACAGTTACCAATGCTTAATCAGTGAGGCACCTATCTCAGCGA
TCTGTCTATTTCGTTCATCCATAGTTGCCTGACTCCCCGTCGTGTAGATAACTACGATACGGGAGGGCTT
ACCATCTGGCCCCAGTGCTGCAATGATACCGCGAGACCCACGCTCACCGGCTCCAGATTTATCAGCAATA
AACCAGCCAGCCGGAAGGGCCGAGCGCAGAAGTGGTCCTGCAACTTTATCCGCCTCCATCCAGTCTATTA
ATTGTTGCCGGGAAGCTAGAGTAAGTAGTTCGCCAGTTAATAGTTTGCGCAACGTTGTTGCCATTGCTAC
AGGCATCGTGGTGTCACGCTCGTCGTTTGGTATGGCTTCATTCAGCTCCGGTTCCCAACGATCAAGGCGA
GTTACATGATCCCCCATGTTGTGCAAAAAAGCGGTTAGCTCCTTCGGTCCTCCGATCGTTGTCAGAAGTA
AGTTGGCCGCAGTGTTATCACTCATGGTTATGGCAGCACTGCATAATTCTCTTACTGTCATGCCATCCGT
AAGATGCTTTTCTGTGACTGGTGAGTACTCAACCAAGTCATTCTGAGAATAGTGTATGCGGCGACCGAGT
TGCTCTTGCCCGGCGTCAATACGGGATAATACCGCGCCACATAGCAGAACTTTAAAAGTGCTCATCATTG
GAAAACGTTCTTCGGGGCGAAAACTCTCAAGGATCTTACCGCTGTTGAGATCCAGTTCGATGTAACCCAC
TCGTGCACCCAACTGATCTTCAGCATCTTTTACTTTCACCAGCGTTTCTGGGTGAGCAAAAACAGGAAGG
CAAAATGCCGCAAAAAAGGGAATAAGGGCGACACGGAAATGTTGAATACTCATACTCTTCCTTTTTCAAT
ATTATTGAAGCATTTATCAGGGTTATTGTCTCATGAGCGGATACATATTTGAATGTATTTAGAAAAATAA
ACAAATAGGGGTTCCGCGCACATTTCCCCGAAAAGTGCCACCTAAATTGTAAGCGTTAATATTTTGTTAA
AATTCGCGTTAAATTTTTGTTAAATCAGCTCATTTTTTAACCAATAGGCCGAAATCGGCAAAATCCCTTA
TAAATCAAAAGAATAGACCGAGATAGGGT
[37 nt withheld, positions 2130-2166]
AAAGAACGTGGACTCCAACGTCAAAGG
[49 nt withheld, positions 2194-2242]
T
[91 nt withheld, positions 2244-2334]
G
[124 nt withheld, positions 2336-2459]
CCCATTCGCCATTCAGGCTGCGCAACTGTTGGGAAGGGCGATCGGTGCGGGCCTCTTCGCTATTACGCCA
GCTGGCGAAAGGGGGATGTGCTGCAAGGCGATTAAGTTGGGTAACGCCAGGGTTTTCCCAGTCACGACGT
TGTAAAACGACGGCCAGTGAGCGCGCGTAATACGACTCACTATAGGGCGAATTGGAGCTCGCTAGCGATG
TAGGTCACGGTCTCGAAGCCGCGGTGCGGGTGCCAGGGCGTGCCCTTGGGCTCCCCGGGCGCGTACTCCA
CCTCACCCATCTGGTCCATCATGATGGTCGACTCTAGAAGTCGATCCAACATGGCGACTTGTCCCATCCC
CGGCATGTTTAAATATACTAATTATTCTTGAACTAATTTTAATCAACCGATTTATCTCTCTTCCGCAGGT
CGGGAGGTTCCGGTGGAAGCGGAGGTAGCGGCGGATCCGAGGGCCGCGGCAGCCTGCTGACCTGCGGCGA
TGTGGAGGAGAACCCCGGGCCCATGCTGGAGATCCGCGCCGCCTTCCTGCGCCAGCGCAACACCGCCCTG
CGCACCGAGGTGGCCGAGCTGGAGCAGGAGGTGCAGCGCCTGGAGAACGAGGTGAGCCAGTACGAGACCC
GCTACGGCCCCCTGGGCGGCGGCAAGGCTAGCGGAGGAGGTGGTGGAGGTGGAGGTGGAGGTACTAGTAT
GAAGCTGCTGAGTAGTATTGAACAAGCGTGTGACATATGCCGACTTAAGAAGCTGAAGTGCAGCAAGGAA
AAGCCGAAGTGCGCCAAATGTCTTAAGAACAATTGGGAGTGCCGGTACTCGCCAAAGACGAAGCGAAGCC
CTTTGACACGCGCTCATTTGACTGAAGTGGAGAGTCGCCTGGAGCGCCTTGAGCAGTTGTTCCTCCTCAT
TTTTCCCCGTGAAGACCTCGACATGATACTGAAGATGGATAGTCTCCAAGATATTAAGGCCCTGCTCACT
GGCCTGTTTGTTCAGGATAACGTCAACAAGGATGCCGTGACGGACCGCCTTGCCTCGGTGGAGACAGATA
TGCCACTTACCTTGCGGCAGCATCGCATCTCGGCTACCAGCAGTAGTGAAGAAAGTTCCAATAAGGGTCA
ACGGCAACTGACGGTATCGTAAAAGCTTATCGATACCGTCGACTAAAGCCAAATAGAAAATTATTCAGTT
CCTGGCTTAAGTTTTTAAAAGTGATATTATTTATTTGGTTGTAACCAACCAAAAGAATGTAAATAACTAA
TACATAATTATGTTAGTTTTAAGTTAGCAACAAATTGATTTTAGCTATATTAGCTACTTGGTTAATAAAT
AGAATATATTTATTTAAAGATAATTGCGTTTTTATTGTCAGGGAGTGAGTTTGCTTAAAAACTCGTTTGG
ATCCGGAGGTAGCGGTGGAAGCGGAGGTTCCGGCAGGTAAGTTATTGAACAATGGCATCAAATGCCTTCA
TCATCACTACCCTTTAGCCCTTAAGACCCCACAATGACCTTACCCACTCAGAGAAAAAAGTAAATATGAA
AGCCCATTTGAACTTCTAAGCTTGTCGACCATCATGATGGACCAGATGGGTGAGGTGGAGTACGCGCCCG
GGGAGCCCAAGGGCACGCCCTGGCACCCGCACCGCGGCTTCGAGACCGTGACCTACATCATGCATGGTAC
CCAGCTTTTGTTCCCTTTAGTGAGGGTTAATTGCGCGCTTGGCGTAATCATGGTCATAGCTGTTTCCTGT
GTGAAATTGTTATCCGCTCACAATTCCACACAACATACGAGCCGGAAGCATAAAGTGTAAAGCCTGGGGT
GCCTAATGAGTGAGCTAACTCACATTAATTGCGTTGCGCTCACTGCCCGCTTTCCAGTCGG
