>Addgene plasmid #62904 | pBS-KS-attB2-SA(2)-T2A-Gal4DBD-Hsp70 | addgene partial sequence | sequence record 110382 | M13pUC-Fwd 5'-CCCAGTCACGACGTTGTAAAACG-3'
GACTCACTATAGGGCGAATTGGAGCTCGCTAGCGATGTAGGTCACGGTCTCGAAGCCGCGGTGCGGGTGC
CAGGGCGTGCCCTTGGGCTCCCCGGGCGCGTACTCCACCTCACCCATCTGGTCCATCATGATGGTCGACT
CTAGAAGTCGATCCAACATGGCGACTTGTCCCATCCCCGGCATGTTTAAATATACTAATTATTCTTGAAC
TAATTTTAATCAACCGATTTATCTCTCTTCCGCAGGTCGGGAGGTTCCGGTGGAAGCGGAGGTAGCGGCG
GATCCGAGGGCCGCGGCAGCCTGCTGACCTGCGGCGATGTGGAGGAGAACCCCGGGCCCATGCTGGAGAT
CCGCGCCGCCTTCCTGCGCCAGCGCAACACCGCCCTGCGCACCGAGGTGGCCGAGCTGGAGCAGGAGGTG
CAGCGCCTGGAGAACGAGGTGAGCCAGTACGAGACCCGCTACGGCCCCCTGGGCGGCGGCAAGGCTAGCG
GAGGAGGTGGTGGAGGTGGAGGTGGAGGTACTAGTATGAAGCTGCTGAGTAGTATTGAACAAGCGTGTGA
CATATGCCGACTTAAGAAGCTGAAGTGCAGCAAGGAAAAGCCGAAGTGCGCCAAATGTCTTAAGAACAAT
TGGGAGTGCCGGTACTCGCCAAAGACGAAGCGAAGCCCTTTGACACGCGCTCATTTGACTGAAGT
