>Addgene plasmid #62904 | pBS-KS-attB2-SA(2)-T2A-Gal4DBD-Hsp70 | addgene partial sequence | sequence record 110383 | M13-Rev 5'-CAGGAAACAGCTATGACC-3'
AAGGGAACAAAAGCTGGGTACCATGCATGATGTAGGTCACGGTCTCGAAGCCGCGGTGCGGGTGCCAGGG
CGTGCCCTTGGGCTCCCCGGGCGCGTACTCCACCTCACCCATCTGGTCCATCATGATGGTCGACAAGCTT
AGAAGTTCAAATGGGCTTTCATATTTACTTTTTTCTCTGAGTGGGTAAGGTCATTGTGGGGTCTTAAGGG
CTAAAGGGTAGTGATGATGAAGGCATTTGATGCCATTGTTCAATAACTTACCTGCCGGAACCTCCGCTTC
CACCGCTACCTCCGGATCCAAACGAGTTTTTAAGCAAACTCACTCCCTGACAATAAAAACGCAATTATCT
TTAAATAAATATATTCTATTTATTAACCAAGTAGCTAATATAGCTAAAATCAATTTGTTGCTAACTTAAA
ACTAACATAATTATGTATTAGTTATTTACATTCTTTTGGTTGGTTACAACCAAATAAATAATATCACTTT
TAAAAACTTAAGCCAGGAACTGAATAATTTTCTATTTGGCTTTAGTCGACGGTATCGATAAGCTTTTACG
ATACCGTCAGTTGCCGTTGACCCTTATTGGAACTTTCTTCACTACTGCTGGTAGCCGAGATGCGATGCTG
CCGCAAGGTAAGTGGCATATCTGTCTCCACCGAGGCAAGGCGGTCCGTCACGGCATCCTTGTTGACGTTA
TCCTGAACAAACAGGCCAGTGAGCAGGGCCTTAATATCTTGGAGACTATCCATCTTCAGTATCATGTCGA
GGTCTTCACGGGGAAAAATGAGGAGGAACAACTGCTCAAGGCGCTCCAGGCGACTCTCCACTTCAGTCAA
ATGAGCGCGTGTC
